Addgene plasmid #171543: pGEX-4T-1-Dicer
Purpose: Encodes a Dicer fragment extending from from R1841 to the C-terminus
Depositing lab: Yan Zeng. Depositing organization: Nanjing Agricultural University. Publication: Extending the L1 region in canonical double-stranded RNA-binding domains impairs their functions. Zhang X, Li P, Zhong H, Yang F, Liu F, Yedid G, Zeng Y. Acta Biochim Biophys Sin (Shanghai). 2021 Mar 26;53(4):463-471. doi: 10.1093/abbs/gmab014. PubMed 33751023.
Backbone
  Vector backbone: pGEX-4T-1
  Vector type: Bacterial Expression
Growth in bacteria
  Bacterial resistance: Ampicillin, 100 μg/mL
  Growth temperature: 37°C
  Growth strain: DH5alpha
  Copy number: Low Copy
Gene/Insert
  Gene/Insert name: DICER1
  Species: H. sapiens (human)
  Entrez Gene: DICER1 (a.k.a. DCR1, Dicer, Dicer1e, GLOW, HERNA, K12H4.8-LIKE, MNG1, RMSE2, aviD)
  Cloning method: Restriction Enzyme; 5′ cloning site Unknown (unknown if destroyed)
Terms and licenses: Academic/Nonprofit Terms; Industry Terms: Not Available to Industry
How to cite: pGEX-4T-1-Dicer was a gift from Yan Zeng (Addgene plasmid # 171543 ; http://n2t.net/addgene:171543 ; RRID:Addgene_171543)
