[The description below was written by a language model from this plasmid's Addgene catalogue record and pLannotate feature annotations shown in this document.]
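Description:
pGEX-4T-1-Dicer is a bacterial expression plasmid built on the pGEX-4T-1 backbone and designed to produce a C-terminal fragment of human Dicer (DICER1) as a glutathione S-transferase fusion in E. coli. The sequenced plasmid is about 5.2 kb. It replicates from a ColE1/pMB1-type origin and is selected with ampicillin through the bla (β-lactamase) gene and its own promoter. The catalogue lists the plasmid as low copy, whereas the automated annotation labels the origin generically as high-copy. Only short remnants of rop and the pBR322 bom region are detected.

The expression cassette consists of the IPTG-inducible tac promoter with an adjacent lac operator, followed by the Schistosoma japonicum GST coding sequence and then, a short linker downstream, a roughly 260 bp DICER1 segment. According to the record, this insert encodes Dicer from residue R1841 to the natural C-terminus. The associated publication concerns canonical double-stranded RNA-binding domains, which suggests that the fragment covers Dicer's C-terminal dsRNA-binding domain, although the record does not say so explicitly. A plasmid-borne lacI gene with its own promoter supplies lac repressor, keeping the tac promoter off until induction. The lac promoter/operator and lacZα fragment downstream of lacI, together with a small yciV fragment, appear to be carried-over backbone sequences rather than functional parts of the design.

The GST moiety allows affinity purification of the fusion protein on glutathione resin, so the construct is suited to making recombinant Dicer fragment for in vitro work such as RNA-binding studies. The insert was cloned by restriction enzymes, but the sites used are not recorded.
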