Features (pLannotate 1.2.2; 17 found; start..end, strand, type, name):
     16..604     +  rep_origin     ori: high-copy-number ColE1/pMB1/pBR322/pUC origin of replication
    790..841     -  misc_feature   bom (fragment): basis of mobility region from pBR322
    848..925     +  promoter       lacI promoter: lacI
    926..2008    +  CDS            lacI: lac repressor; lacI; The lac repressor binds to the lac operator to inhibit transcription in E. coli. This inhibition can be relieved by adding lactose or isopropyl-β-D-thiogalactopyranoside (IPTG).
   2021..2042    +  protein_bind   CAP binding site: CAP binding activates transcription in the presence of cAMP. E. coli catabolite activator protein
   2057..2087    +  promoter       lac promoter: promoter for the E. coli lac operon
   2095..2111    +  protein_bind   lac operator: The lac repressor binds to the lac operator to inhibit transcription in E. coli. This inhibition can be relieved by adding lactose or isopropyl-β-D-thiogalactopyranoside (IPTG). lac repressor encoded by lacI
   2131..2304    +  CDS            lacZα: LacZα fragment of β-galactosidase; lacZ fragment
   2568..2684    -  CDS            yciV (fragment): RNAAM_ECOLI - Also known as trpH From Escherichia coli (strain K12).
   2760..2788    +  promoter       tac promoter: strong E. coli promoter; hybrid between the trp and lac UV5 promoters
   2796..2812    +  protein_bind   lac operator: The lac repressor binds to the lac operator to inhibit transcription in E. coli. This inhibition can be relieved by adding lactose or isopropyl-β-D-thiogalactopyranoside (IPTG). lac repressor encoded by lacI
   2835..3488    +  CDS            GST26_SCHJA: Experimental evidence at protein level: Swiss-Prot protein existence level 1. GST isoenzymes appear to play a central role in the parasite detoxification system. Other functions are also suspected including a role in increasing the solubility of haematin in the parasite gut. From Schistosoma japonicum (Blood fluke).
   3513..3773    +  CDS            DICER1 (fragment): DICER_HUMAN - Also known as DICER, HERNA, KIAA0928. Experimental evidence at protein level: Swiss-Prot protein existence level 1. Double-stranded RNA (dsRNA) endoribonuclease playing a central role in short dsRNA-mediated post-transcriptional gene silencing. Cleaves naturally occurring long dsRNAs and short hairpin pre-microRNAs (miRNA) into fragments of twenty-one to twenty-three nucleotides with 3' overhang of two nucleotides, producing respectively short interfering RNAs (siRNA) and mature microRNAs. SiRNAs and miRNAs serve as guide to direct the RNA-induced silencing complex (RISC) to comp
   3809..3848    +  CDS            rop (fragment): Rop protein, which maintains plasmids at low copy number; rop
   3950..3990    +  misc_feature   bom (fragment): basis of mobility region from pBR322
   4095..4199    +  promoter       AmpR promoter: bla
   4200..5060    +  CDS            AmpR: β-lactamase; bla; confers resistance to ampicillin, carbenicillin, and related antibiotics
>Addgene plasmid #171543 | pGEX-4T-1-Dicer | addgene full sequence | sequence record 339627 | Addgene NGS Result
GATCAAAGGATCTTCTTGAGATCCTTTTTTTCTGCGCGTAATCTGCTGCTTGCAAACAAAAAAACCACCG
CTACCAGCGGTGGTTTGTTTGCCGGATCAAGAGCTACCAACTCTTTTTCCGAAGGTAACTGGCTTCAGCA
GAGCGCAGATACCAAATACTGTCCTTCTAGTGTAGCCGTAGTTAGGCCACCACTTCAAGAACTCTGTAGC
ACCGCCTACATACCTCGCTCTGCTAATCCTGTTACCAGTGGCTGCTGCCAGTGGCGATAAGTCGTGTCTT
ACCGGGTTGGACTCAAGACGATAGTTACCGGATAAGGCGCAGCGGTCGGGCTGAACGGGGGGTTCGTGCA
CACAGCCCAGCTTGGAGCGAACGACCTACACCGAACTGAGATACCTACAGCGTGAGCTATGAGAAAGCGC
CACGCTTCCCGAAGGGAGAAAGGCGGACAGGTATCCGGTAAGCGGCAGGGTCGGAACAGGAGAGCGCACG
AGGGAGCTTCCAGGGGGAAACGCCTGGTATCTTTATAGTCCTGTCGGGTTTCGCCACCTCTGACTTGAGC
GTCGATTTTTGTGATGCTCGTCAGGGGGGCGGAGCCTATGGAAAAACGCCAGCAACGCGGCCTTTTTACG
GTTCCTGGCCTTTTGCTGGCCTTTTGCTCACATGTTCTTTCCTGCGTTATCCCCTGATTCTGTGGATAAC
CGTATTACCGCCTTTGAGTGAGCTGATACCGCTCGCCGCAGCCGAACGACCGAGCGCAGCGAGTCAGTGA
GCGAGGAAGCGGAAGAGCGCCTGATGCGGTATTTTCTCCTTACGCATCTGTGCGGTATTTCACACCGCAT
AAATTCCGACACCATCGAATGGCGCAAAACCTTTCGCGGTATGGCATGATAGCGCCCGGAAGAGAGTCAA
TTCAGGGTGGTGAATGTGAAACCAGTAACGTTATACGATGTCGCAGAGTATGCCGGTGTCTCTTATCAGA
CCGTTTCCCGCGTGGTGAACCAGGCCAGCCACGTTTCTGCGAAAACGCGGGAAAAAGTGGAAGCGGCGAT
GGCGGAGCTGAATTACATTCCCAACCGCGTGGCACAACAACTGGCGGGCAAACAGTCGTTGCTGATTGGC
GTTGCCACCTCCAGTCTGGCCCTGCACGCGCCGTCGCAAATTGTCGCGGCGATTAAATCTCGCGCCGATC
AACTGGGTGCCAGCGTGGTGGTGTCGATGGTAGAACGAAGCGGCGTCGAAGCCTGTAAAGCGGCGGTGCA
CAATCTTCTCGCGCAACGCGTCAGTGGGCTGATCATTAACTATCCGCTGGATGACCAGGATGCCATTGCT
GTGGAAGCTGCCTGCACTAATGTTCCGGCGTTATTTCTTGATGTCTCTGACCAGACACCCATCAACAGTA
TTATTTTCTCCCATGAAGACGGTACGCGACTGGGCGTGGAGCATCTGGTCGCATTGGGTCACCAGCAAAT
CGCGCTGTTAGCGGGCCCATTAAGTTCTGTCTCGGCGCGTCTGCGTCTGGCTGGCTGGCATAAATATCTC
ACTCGCAATCAAATTCAGCCGATAGCGGAACGGGAAGGCGACTGGAGTGCCATGTCCGGTTTTCAACAAA
CCATGCAAATGCTGAATGAGGGCATCGTTCCCACTGCGATGCTGGTTGCCAACGATCAGATGGCGCTGGG
CGCAATGCGCGCCATTACCGAGTCCGGGCTGCGCGTTGGTGCGGATATCTCGGTAGTGGGATACGACGAT
ACCGAAGACAGCTCATGTTATATCCCGCCGTTAACCACCATCAAACAGGATTTTCGCCTGCTGGGGCAAA
CCAGCGTGGACCGCTTGCTGCAACTCTCTCAGGGCCAGGCGGTGAAGGGCAATCAGCTGTTGCCCGTCTC
ACTGGTGAAAAGAAAAACCACCCTGGCGCCCAATACGCAAACCGCCTCTCCCCGCGCGTTGGCCGATTCA
TTAATGCAGCTGGCACGACAGGTTTCCCGACTGGAAAGCGGGCAGTGAGCGCAACGCAATTAATGTAAGT
TAGCTCACTCATTAGGCACCCCAGGCTTTACACTTTATGCTTCCGGCTCGTATGTTGTGTGGAATTGTGA
GCGGATAACAATTTCACACAGGAAACAGCTATGACCATGATTACGGATTCACTGGCCGTCGTTTTACAAC
GTCGTGACTGGGAAAACCCTGGCGTTACCCAACTTAATCGCCTTGCAGCACATCCCCCTTTCGCCAGCTG
GCGTAATAGCGAAGAGGCCCGCACCGATCGCCCTTCCCAACAGTTGCGCAGCCTGAATGGCGAATGGCGC
TTTGCCTGGTTTCCGGCACCAGAAGCGGTGCCGGAAAGCTGGCTGGAGTGCGATCTTCCTGAGGCCGATA
CTGTCGTCGTCCCCTCAAACTGGCAGATGCACGGTTACGATGCGCCCATCTACACCAACGTGACCTATCC
CATTACGGTCAATCCGCCGTTTGTTCCCACGGAGAATCCGACGGGTTGTTACTCGCTCACATTTAATGTT
GATGAAAGCTGGCTACAGGAAGGCCAGACGCGAATTATTTTTGATGGCGTTGGAATTAGCTTATCGACTG
CACGGTGCACCAATGCTTCTGGCGTCAGGCAGCCATCGGAAGCTGTGGTATGGCTGTGCAGGTCGTAAAT
CACTGCATAATTCGTGTCGCTCAAGGCGCACTCCCGTTCTGGATAATGTTTTTTGCGCCGACATCATAAC
GGTTCTGGCAAATATTCTGAAATGAGCTGTTGACAATTAATCATCGGCTCGTATAATGTGTGGAATTGTG
AGCGGATAACAATTTCACACAGGAAACAGTATTCATGTCCCCTATACTAGGTTATTGGAAAATTAAGGGC
CTTGTGCAACCCACTCGACTTCTTTTGGAATATCTTGAAGAAAAATATGAAGAGCATTTGTATGAGCGCG
ATGAAGGTGATAAATGGCGAAACAAAAAGTTTGAATTGGGTTTGGAGTTTCCCAATCTTCCTTATTATAT
TGATGGTGATGTTAAATTAACACAGTCTATGGCCATCATACGTTATATAGCTGACAAGCACAACATGTTG
GGTGGTTGTCCAAAAGAGCGTGCAGAGATTTCAATGCTTGAAGGAGCGGTTTTGGATATTAGATACGGTG
TTTCGAGAATTGCATATAGTAAAGACTTTGAAACTCTCAAAGTTGATTTTCTTAGCAAGCTACCTGAAAT
GCTGAAAATGTTCGAAGATCGTTTATGTCATAAAACATATTTAAATGGTGATCATGTAACCCATCCTGAC
TTCATGTTGTATGACGCTCTTGATGTTGTTTTATACATGGACCCAATGTGCCTGGATGCGTTCCCAAAAT
TAGTTTGTTTTAAAAAACGTATTGAAGCTATCCCACAAATTGATAAGTACTTGAAATCCAGCAAGTATAT
AGCATGGCCTTTGCAGGGCTGGCAAGCCACGTTTGGTGGTGGCGACCATCCTCCAAAATCGGATCTGGTT
CCGCGTGGATCCCCGGAATTCCGGCCACTAATAGAAAAGTTTTCTGCAAATGTACCCCGTTCCCCTGTGC
GAGAATTGCTTGAAATGGAACCAGAAACTGCCAAATTTAGCCCGGCTGAGAGAACTTACGACGGGAAGGT
CAGAGTCACTGTGGAAGTAGTAGGAAAGGGGAAATTTAAAGGTGTTGGTCGAAGTTACAGGATTGCCAAA
TCTGCAGCAGCAAGAAGAGCCCTCCGAAGCCTCAAAGCTAATCAACCTCAGGTTCCCAATAGCTGACTCG
AGCGGCCGCATCGTGACTGACTGACGATCTGCCTCGCGCGTTTCGGTGATGACGGTGAAAACCTCTGACA
CATGCAGCTCCCGGAGACGGTCACAGCTTGTCTGTAAGCGGATGCCGGGAGCAGACAAGCCCGTCAGGGC
GCGTCAGCGGGTGTTGGCGGGTGTCGGGGCGCAGCCATGACCCAGTCACGTAGCGATAGCGGAGTGTATA
ATTCTTGAAGACGAAAGGGCCTCGTGATACGCCTATTTTTATAGGTTAATGTCATGATAATAATGGTTTC
TTAGACGTCAGGTGGCACTTTTCGGGGAAATGTGCGCGGAACCCCTATTTGTTTATTTTTCTAAATACAT
TCAAATATGTATCCGCTCATGAGACAATAACCCTGATAAATGCTTCAATAATATTGAAAAAGGAAGAGTA
TGAGTATTCAACATTTCCGTGTCGCCCTTATTCCCTTTTTTGCGGCATTTTGCCTTCCTGTTTTTGCTCA
CCCAGAAACGCTGGTGAAAGTAAAAGATGCTGAAGATCAGTTGGGTGCACGAGTGGGTTACATCGAACTG
GATCTCAACAGCGGTAAGATCCTTGAGAGTTTTCGCCCCGAAGAACGTTTTCCAATGATGAGCACTTTTA
AAGTTCTGCTATGTGGCGCGGTATTATCCCGTGTTGACGCCGGGCAAGAGCAACTCGGTCGCCGCATACA
CTATTCTCAGAATGACTTGGTTGAGTACTCACCAGTCACAGAAAAGCATCTTACGGATGGCATGACAGTA
AGAGAATTATGCAGTGCTGCCATAACCATGAGTGATAACACTGCGGCCAACTTACTTCTGACAACGATCG
GAGGACCGAAGGAGCTAACCGCTTTTTTGCACAACATGGGGGATCATGTAACTCGCCTTGATCGTTGGGA
ACCGGAGCTGAATGAAGCCATACCAAACGACGAGCGTGACACCACGATGCCTGCAGCAATGGCAACAACG
TTGCGCAAACTATTAACTGGCGAACTACTTACTCTAGCTTCCCGGCAACAATTAATAGACTGGATGGAGG
CGGATAAAGTTGCAGGACCACTTCTGCGCTCGGCCCTTCCGGCTGGCTGGTTTATTGCTGATAAATCTGG
AGCCGGTGAGCGTGGGTCTCGCGGTATCATTGCAGCACTGGGGCCAGATGGTAAGCCCTCCCGTATCGTA
GTTATCTACACGACGGGGAGTCAGGCAACTATGGATGAACGAAATAGACAGATCGCTGAGATAGGTGCCT
CACTGATTAAGCATTGGTAACTGTCAGACCAAGTTTACTCATATATACTTTAGATTGATTTAAAACTTCA
TTTTTAATTTAAAAGGATCTAGGTGAAGATCCTTTTTGATAATCTCATGACCAAAATCCCTTAACGTGAG
TTTTCGTTCCACTGAGCGTCAGACCCCGTAGAAAA
